>Addgene plasmid #71391 | FLAG-LoxP-GFP-LoxP-SNAP-TERT | depositor full sequence | sequence record 128452 | Full Plasmid sequence
TCGCGCGTTTCGGTGATGACGGTGAAAACCTCTGACACATGCAGCTCCCGGAGACGGTCACAGCTTGTCT
GTAAGCGGATGCCGGGAGCAGACAAGCCCGTCAGGGCGCGTCAGCGGGTGTTGGCGGGTGTCGGGGCTGG
CTTAACTATGCGGCATCAGAGCAGATTGTACTGAGAGTGCACCATATGCGGTGTGAAATACCGCACAGAT
GCGTAAGGAGAAAATACCGCATCAGGCGCCATTCGCCATTCAGGCTGCGCAACTGTTGGGAAGGGCGATC
GGTGCGGGCCTCTTCGCTATTACGCCAGCTGGCGAAAGGGGGATGTGCTGCAAGGCGATTAAGTTGGGTA
ACGCCAGGGTTTTCCCAGTCACGACGTTGTAAAACGACGGCCAGTGAATTGACGCGTATTGGGATGGAAC
AGTGGCCGTGTGGCTTCTACTGCTGGGCTGGAAGTCGGGCCTCCTAGCTCTGCAGTCCGAGGCTTGGAGC
CAGGTGCCTGGACCCCGAGGTTGCCCTCCACCCTGTGCGGGCGGGATGTGACCAGATGTTGGCCTCATCT
GCCAGACAGAGTGCCGGGGCCCAGGGTCAAGGCCGTTGTGGCTGGTGTGAGGCGCCCGGTGCGCGGCCAG
CAGGAGCGCCTGGCTCCATTTCCCACCCTTTCTCGACGGGACCGCCCCGGTGGGTGATTAACAGATTTGG
GGTGGTTTGCTCATGGTGGGGACCCCTCGCCGCCTGAGAACCTGCAAAGAGAAATGACGGGCCTGTGTCA
AGGAGCCCAAGTCGCGGGGAAGTGTTGCAGGGAGGCACTCCGGGAGGTCCCGCGTGCCCGTCCAGGGAGC
AATGCGTCCTCGGGTTCGTCCCCAGCCGCGTCTACGCGCCTCCGTCCTCCCCTTCACGTCCGGCATTCGT
GGTGCCCGGAGCCCGACGCCCCGCGTCCGGACCTGGAGGCAGCCCTGGGTCTCCGGATCAGGCCAGCGGC
CAAAGGGTCGCCGCACGCACCTGTTCCCAGGGCCTCCACATCATGGCCCCTCCCTCGGGTTACCCCACAG
CCTAGGCCGATTCGACCTCTCTCCGCTGGGGCCCTCGCTGGCGTCCCTGCACCCTGGGAGCGCGAGCGGC
GCGCGGGCGGGGAAGCGCGGCCCAGACCCCCGGGTCCGCCCGGAGCAGCTGCGCTGTCGGGGCCAGGCCG
GGCTCCCAGTGGATTCGCGGGCACAGACGCCCAGGACCGCGCTTCCCACGTGGCGGAGGGACTGGGGACC
CGGGCACCCGTCCTGCCCCTTCACCTTCCAGCTCCGCCTCCTCCGCGCGGACCCCGCCCCGTCCCGACCC
CTCCCGGGTCCCCGGCCCAGCCCCCTCCGGGCCCTCCCAGCCCCTCCCCTTCCTTTCCGCGGCCCCGCCC
TCTCCTCGCGGCGCGAGTTTCAGGCAGCGCTGCGTCCTGCTGCGCACGTGGGAAGCCCTGGCCCCGGCCA
CCCCCGCGATGGACTACAAAGACCATGACGGTGATTATAAAGATCATGATATCGATTACAAGGATGACGA
TGACAAGATAACTTCGTATAATGTATGCTATACGAAGTTATAAGCTTTGGAATGTGTGTCAGTTAGGGTG
TGGAAAGTCCCCAGGCTCCCCAGCAGGCAGAAGTATGCAAAGCATGCATCTCAATTAGTCAGCAACCAGG
TGTGGAAAGTCCCCAGGCTCCCCAGCAGGCAGAAGTATGCAAAGCATGCATCTCAATTAGTCAGCAACCA
TAGTCCCGCCCCTAACTCCGCCCATCCCGCCCCTAACTCCGCCCAGTTCCGCCCATTCTCCGCCCCATGG
CTGACTAATTTTTTTTATTTATGCAGAGGCCGAGGCCGCCTCGGCCTCTGAGCTATTCCAGAAGTAGTGA
GGAGGCTTTTTTGGAGGCCTAGGCTTTTGCAAAAAGCTCATGGTGAGCAAGGGCGAGGAGCTGTTCACCG
GGGTGGTGCCCATCCTGGTCGAGCTGGACGGCGACGTAAACGGCCACAAGTTCAGCGTGTCCGGCGAGGG
CGAGGGCGATGCCACCTACGGCAAGCTGACCCTGAAGTTCATCTGCACCACCGGCAAGCTGCCCGTGCCC
TGGCCCACCCTCGTGACCACCCTGACCTACGGCGTGCAGTGCTTCAGCCGCTACCCCGACCACATGAAGC
AGCACGACTTCTTCAAGTCCGCCATGCCCGAAGGCTACGTCCAGGAGCGCACCATCTTCTTCAAGGACGA
CGGCAACTACAAGACCCGCGCCGAGGTGAAGTTCGAGGGCGACACCCTGGTGAACCGCATCGAGCTGAAG
GGCATCGACTTCAAGGAGGACGGCAACATCCTGGGGCACAAGCTGGAGTACAACTACAACAGCCACAACG
TCTATATCATGGCCGACAAGCAGAAGAACGGCATCAAGGTGAACTTCAAGATCCGCCACAACATCGAGGA
CGGCAGCGTGCAGCTCGCCGACCACTACCAGCAGAACACCCCCATCGGCGACGGCCCCGTGCTGCTGCCC
GACAACCACTACCTGAGCACCCAGTCCGCCCTGAGCAAAGACCCCAACGAGAAGCGCGATCACATGGTCC
TGCTGGAGTTCGTGACCGCCGCCGGGATCACTCTCGGCATGGACGAGCTGTACAAGTAAAATAAAATATC
TTTATTTTCATTACATCTGTGTGTTGGTTTTTTGTGTGGGATCCATAACTTCGTATAATGTATGCTATAC
GAAGTTATCCGGTACCATGGACAAAGATTGCGAAATGAAACGTACCACCCTGGATAGCCCGCTGGGCAAA
CTGGAACTGAGCGGCTGCGAACAGGGCCTGCATGAAATTAAACTGCTGGGTAAAGGCACCAGCGCGGCCG
ATGCGGTTGAAGTTCCGGCCCCGGCCGCCGTGCTGGGTGGTCCGGAACCGCTGATGCAGGCGACCGCGTG
GCTGAACGCGTATTTTCATCAGCCGGAAGCGATTGAAGAATTTCCGGTTCCGGCGCTGCATCATCCGGTG
TTTCAGCAGGAGAGCTTTACCCGTCAGGTGCTGTGGAAACTGCTGAAAGTGGTTAAATTTGGCGAAGTGA
TTAGCTATCAGCAGCTGGCGGCCCTGGCGGGTAATCCGGCGGCCACCGCCGCCGTTAAAACCGCGCTGAG
CGGTAACCCGGTGCCGATTCTGATTCCGTGCCATCGTGTGGTTAGCTCTAGCGGTGCGGTTGGCGGTTAT
GAAGGTGGTCTGGCGGTGAAAGAGTGGCTGCTGGCCCATGAAGGTCATCGTCTGGGTAAACCGGGTCTGG
GACCTGCAGGTATAGGCGCGCCAGGATCCGGTACCATGCCGCGCGCTCCCCGCTGCCGAGCCGTGCGCTC
CCTGCTGCGCAGCCACTACCGCGAGGTGCTGCCGCTGGCCACGTTCGTGCGGCGCCTGGGGCCCCAGGGC
TGGCGGCTGGTGCAGCGCGGGGACCCGGCGGCTTTCCGCGCGCTGGTGGCCCAGTGCCTGGTGTGCGTGC
CCTGGGACGCACGGCCGCCCCCCGCCGCCCCCTCCTTCCGCCAGGTGGGCCTCCCCGGGGTCGGCGTCCG
GCTGGGGTTGAGGGCGGCCGGGGGGAACCAGCGACATGCGGAGAGCAGCGCAGGCGACTCAGGGCGCTTC
CCCCGCAGGTGTCCTGCCTGAAGGAGCTGGTGGCCCGAGTGCTGCAGAGGCTGTGCGAGCGCGGCGCGAA
GAACGTGCTGGCCTTCGGCTTCGCGCTGCTGGACGGGGCCCGCGGGGGCCCCCCCGAGGCCTTCACCACC
AGCGTGCGCAGCTACCTGCCCAACACGGTGACCGACGCACTGCGGGGGAGCGGGGCGTGGGGGCTGCTGC
TGCGCCGCGTGGGCGACGACGTGCTGGTTCACCTGCTGGCACGCTGCGCGCTCTTTGTGCTGGTGGCTCC
CAGCTGCGCCTACCAGGTGTGCGGGCCGCCGCTGTACCAGCTCGGCGCTGCCACTCAGGCCCGGCCCCCG
CCACACGCTAGTGGACCCCGAAGGCGTCTGGGATGCGAACGGGCCTGGAACCATAGCGTCAGGGAGGCCG
GGGTCCCCCTGGGCCTGCCAGCCCCGGGTGCGAGGAGGCGCGGGGGCAGTGCCAGCCGAAGTCTGCCGTT
GCCCAAGAGGCCCAGGCGTGGCGCTGCCCCTGAGCCGGAGCGGACGCCCGTTGGGCAGGGGTCCTGGGCC
CACCCGGGCAGGACGCGTGGACCGAGTGACCGTGGTTTCTGTGTGGTGTCACCTGCCAGACCCGCCGAAG
AAGCCACCTCTTTGGAGGGTGCGCTCTCTGGCACGCGCCACTCCCACCCATCCGATATCGGAACATCCCA
ATGGCGCGCCGAGCTTGGCTCGAGCATGGTCATAGCTGTTTCCTGTGTGAAATTGTTATCCGCTCACAAT
TCCACACAACATACGAGCCGGAAGCATAAAGTGTAAAGCCTGGGGTGCCTAATGAGTGAGCTAACTCACA
TTAATTGCGTTGCGCTCACTGCCCGCTTTCCAGTCGGGAAACCTGTCGTGCCAGCTGCATTAATGAATCG
GCCAACGCGCGGGGAGAGGCGGTTTGCGTATTGGGCGCTCTTCCGCTTCCTCGCTCACTGACTCGCTGCG
CTCGGTCGTTCGGCTGCGGCGAGCGGTATCAGCTCACTCAAAGGCGGTAATACGGTTATCCACAGAATCA
GGGGATAACGCAGGAAAGAACATGTGAGCAAAAGGCCAGCAAAAGGCCAGGAACCGTAAAAAGGCCGCGT
TGCTGGCGTTTTTCCATAGGCTCCGCCCCCCTGACGAGCATCACAAAAATCGACGCTCAAGTCAGAGGTG
GCGAAACCCGACAGGACTATAAAGATACCAGGCGTTTCCCCCTGGAAGCTCCCTCGTGCGCTCTCCTGTT
CCGACCCTGCCGCTTACCGGATACCTGTCCGCCTTTCTCCCTTCGGGAAGCGTGGCGCTTTCTCATAGCT
CACGCTGTAGGTATCTCAGTTCGGTGTAGGTCGTTCGCTCCAAGCTGGGCTGTGTGCACGAACCCCCCGT
TCAGCCCGACCGCTGCGCCTTATCCGGTAACTATCGTCTTGAGTCCAACCCGGTAAGACACGACTTATCG
CCACTGGCAGCAGCCACTGGTAACAGGATTAGCAGAGCGAGGTATGTAGGCGGTGCTACAGAGTTCTTGA
AGTGGTGGCCTAACTACGGCTACACTAGAAGAACAGTATTTGGTATCTGCGCTCTGCTGAAGCCAGTTAC
CTTCGGAAAAAGAGTTGGTAGCTCTTGATCCGGCAAACAAACCACCGCTGGTAGCGGTGGTTTTTTTGTT
TGCAAGCAGCAGATTACGCGCAGAAAAAAAGGATCTCAAGAAGATCCTTTGATCTTTTCTACGGGGTCTG
ACGCTCAGTGGAACGAAAACTCACGTTAAGGGATTTTGGTCATGAGATTATCAAAAAGGATCTTCACCTA
GATCCTTTTAAATTAAAAATGAAGTTTTAAATCAATCTAAAGTATATATGAGTAAACTTGGTCTGACAGT
TAGAAAAACTCATCGAGCATCAAATGAAACTGCAATTTATTCATATCAGGATTATCAATACCATATTTTT
GAAAAAGCCGTTTCTGTAATGAAGGAGAAAACTCACCGAGGCAGTTCCATAGGATGGCAAGATCCTGGTA
TCGGTCTGCGATTCCGACTCGTCCAACATCAATACAACCTATTAATTTCCCCTCGTCAAAAATAAGGTTA
TCAAGTGAGAAATCACCATGAGTGACGACTGAATCCGGTGAGAATGGCAAAAGTTTATGCATTTCTTTCC
AGACTTGTTCAACAGGCCAGCCATTACGCTCGTCATCAAAATCACTCGCATCAACCAAACCGTTATTCAT
TCGTGATTGCGCCTGAGCGAGACGAAATACGCGATCGCTGTTAAAAGGACAATTACAAACAGGAATCGAA
TGCAACCGGCGCAGGAACACTGCCAGCGCATCAACAATATTTTCACCTGAATCAGGATATTCTTCTAATA
CCTGGAATGCTGTTTTCCCAGGGATCGCAGTGGTGAGTAACCATGCATCATCAGGAGTACGGATAAAATG
CTTGATGGTCGGAAGAGGCATAAATTCCGTCAGCCAGTTTAGTCTGACCATCTCATCTGTAACATCATTG
GCAACGCTACCTTTGCCATGTTTCAGAAACAACTCTGGCGCATCGGGCTTCCCATACAATCGATAGATTG
TCGCACCTGATTGCCCGACATTATCGCGAGCCCATTTATACCCATATAAATCAGCATCCATGTTGGAATT
TAATCGCGGCCTAGAGCAAGACGTTTCCCGTTGAATATGGCTCATACTCTTCCTTTTTCAATATTATTGA
AGCATTTATCAGGGTTATTGTCTCATGAGCGGATACATATTTGAATGTATTTAGAAAAATAAACAAATAG
GGGTTCCGCGCACATTTCCCCGAAAAGTGCCACCTGACGTCTAAGAAACCATTATTATCATGACATTAAC
CTATAAAAATAGGCGTATCACGAGGCCCTTTCGTC
Features (pLannotate 1.2.2; 19 found; start..end, strand, type, name):
    137..236     +  misc_feature   bom (fragment): basis of mobility region from pBR322
    242..399     -  CDS            lacZα (fragment): LacZα fragment of β-galactosidase; lacZ fragment
   1482..1547    +  CDS            3xFLAG: three tandem FLAG® epitope tags, followed by an enterokinase cleavage site
   1548..1581    -  protein_bind   loxP: Cre-mediated recombination occurs in the 8-bp core sequence (GCATACAT). Cre recombinase
   1594..1923    +  promoter       SV40 promoter: SV40 enhancer and early promoter
   1930..2649    +  CDS            EGFP: the original enhanced GFP (Yang et al., 1996) mammalian codon-optimized
   2650..2698    +  polyA_signal   poly(A) signal: synthetic polyadenylation signal
   2705..2738    -  protein_bind   loxP: Cre-mediated recombination occurs in the 8-bp core sequence (GCATACAT). Cre recombinase
   2747..3292    +  CDS            SNAP-tag®: human O6-alkylguanine-DNA-alkyltransferase variant that forms covalent bonds with benzylguanine derivatives optimized for bacterial expression
   3326..3547    +  CDS            hTERT (fragment): human telomerase reverse transcriptase, the catalytic subunit of telomerase; TERT; prevents telomere shortening and allows postsenescent cells to proliferate beyond crisis (Counter et al., 1998); also known as EST2
   3646..4324    +  CDS            hTERT (fragment): human telomerase reverse transcriptase, the catalytic subunit of telomerase; TERT; prevents telomere shortening and allows postsenescent cells to proliferate beyond crisis (Counter et al., 1998); also known as EST2
   4393..4409    -  protein_bind   lac operator: The lac repressor binds to the lac operator to inhibit transcription in E. coli. This inhibition can be relieved by adding lactose or isopropyl-β-D-thiogalactopyranoside (IPTG). lac repressor encoded by lacI
   4417..4447    -  promoter       lac promoter: promoter for the E. coli lac operon
   4462..4483    -  protein_bind   CAP binding site: CAP binding activates transcription in the presence of cAMP. E. coli catabolite activator protein
   4496..4588    -  CDS            lacI (fragment): lac repressor; lacI; The lac repressor binds to the lac operator to inhibit transcription in E. coli. This inhibition can be relieved by adding lactose or isopropyl-β-D-thiogalactopyranoside (IPTG).
   4771..5359    -  rep_origin     ori: high-copy-number ColE1/pMB1/pBR322/pUC origin of replication
   5530..6345    -  CDS            KanR: aminoglycoside phosphotransferase; aph(3')-Ia; confers resistance to kanamycin in bacteria or G418 (Geneticin®) in eukaryotes
   6346..6450    -  promoter       AmpR promoter: bla
   6545..35      +  CDS            rop (fragment) (across the origin): Rop protein, which maintains plasmids at low copy number; rop
