[The description below was written by a language model from this plasmid's Addgene catalogue record and pLannotate feature annotations shown in this document.]
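Description:
FLAG-LoxP-GFP-LoxP-SNAP-TERT is a homologous recombination donor plasmid built on a pUC57 backbone (about 6.5 kb in total) for CRISPR-Cas9-assisted editing of the human TERT locus. It is maintained in E. coli through a high-copy ColE1/pUC-type origin and selected with kanamycin via an aminoglycoside phosphotransferase gene driven by the AmpR (bla) promoter. Remnants of the lacZα/lac promoter cloning region, along with bom, rop and lacI fragments, flank the insert and have no role in its function.

The roughly 4 kb insert is designed to place a FLAG-SNAP tag at the N-terminus of endogenous telomerase reverse transcriptase. A 3xFLAG coding sequence is followed directly by a loxP site, then a self-contained selection cassette consisting of the SV40 enhancer/early promoter, EGFP and a synthetic polyadenylation signal, then a second loxP site in the same orientation, and finally the SNAP-tag coding sequence. Downstream lie two annotated hTERT fragments separated by an unannotated gap, which probably represent the first TERT exons and intervening intron serving as the right homology arm. The unannotated stretch of about 1 kb upstream of 3xFLAG presumably forms the left arm, though the feature table does not label it. No exogenous promoter drives the tagged gene; expression relies on the endogenous TERT promoter after integration.

In use, cells that have integrated the donor can be identified by GFP fluorescence, and the intervening cassette initially interrupts the tagged reading frame. Subsequent Cre expression excises the GFP cassette, leaving a single loxP site between FLAG and SNAP, which is intended to yield a FLAG-SNAP-TERT fusion from the native locus. The SNAP-tag allows covalent labelling with benzylguanine derivatives, and FLAG supports detection or purification of endogenous telomerase.
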