Addgene plasmid #71391: FLAG-LoxP-GFP-LoxP-SNAP-TERT
Purpose: Homologues recombination donor plasmid for inserting a FLAG-SNAP-tag at the N-terminus of the TERT locus in human cells. Includes GFP marker flanked by LoxP sites for selection.
Depositing lab: Thomas Cech. Depositing organization: University of Colorado, Boulder. Publication: A novel two-step genome editing strategy with CRISPR-Cas9 provides new insights into telomerase action and TERT gene expression. Xi L, Schmidt JC, Zaug AJ, Ascarrunz DR, Cech TR. Genome Biol. 2015 Nov 10;16(1):231. doi: 10.1186/s13059-015-0791-1. PubMed 26553065.
Backbone
  Vector backbone: pUC57
  Backbone size w/o insert (bp): 2000
  Total vector size (bp): 6500
  Vector type: HR Donor
Growth in bacteria
  Bacterial resistance: Kanamycin, 50 μg/mL
  Growth temperature: 37°C
  Growth strain: DH5alpha
  Copy number: High Copy
Gene/Insert
  Gene/Insert name: TERT
  Species: H. sapiens (human)
  Insert size (bp): 4000
  Entrez Gene: TERT (a.k.a. CMM9, DKCA2, DKCB4, EST2, PFBMFT1, TCS1, TP2, TRT, hEST2, hTRT)
  Promoter: Endogenous TERT promotor
  Tag / fusion protein: FLAG-SNAP (N terminal on insert)
  Cloning method: Unknown
  Sequencing primers: 5′ M13f; 3′ M13r
Terms and licenses: Academic/Nonprofit Terms; Industry Terms: Not Available to Industry
How to cite: FLAG-LoxP-GFP-LoxP-SNAP-TERT was a gift from Thomas Cech (Addgene plasmid # 71391 ; http://n2t.net/addgene:71391 ; RRID:Addgene_71391)
