>Addgene plasmid #71391 | FLAG-LoxP-GFP-LoxP-SNAP-TERT | addgene partial sequence | sequence record 132017 | EXFP-R 5'-GTCTTGTAGTTGCCGTCGTC-3'
GGCATGGCGGACTTGAAGAAGTCGTGCTGCTTCATGTGGTCGGGGTAGCGGCTGAAGCACTGCACGCCGT
AGGTCAGGGTGGTCACGAGGGTGGGCCAGGGCACGGGCAGCTTGCCGGTGGTGCAGATGAACTTCAGGGT
CAGCTTGCCGTAGGTGGCATCGCCCTCGCCCTCGCCGGACACGCTGAACTTGTGGCCGTTTACGTCGCCG
TCCAGCTCGACCAGGATGGGCACCACCCCGGTGAACAGCTCCTCGCCCTTGCTCACCATGAGCTTTTTGC
AAAAGCCTAGGCCTCCAAAAAAGCCTCCTCACTACTTCTGGAATAGCTCAGAGGCCGAGGCGGCCTCGGC
CTCTGCATAAATAAAAAAAATTAGTCAGCCATGGGGCGGAGAATGGGCGGAACTGGGCGGAGTTAGGGGC
GGGATGGGCGGAGTTAGGGGCGGGACTATGGTTGCTGACTAATTGAGATGCATGCTTTGCATACTTCTGC
CTGCTGGGGAGCCTGGGGACTTTCCACACCTGGTTGCTGACTAATTGAGATGCATGCTTTGCATACTTCT
GCCTGCTGGGGAGCCTGGGGACTTTCCACACCCTAACTGACACACATTCCAAAGCTTATAACTTCGTATA
GCATACATTATACGAAGTTATCTTGTCATCGTCATCCTTGTAATCGATATCATGATCTTTATAATCACCG
TCATGGTCTTTGTAGTCCATCGCGGGGGTGGCCGGGGCCAGGGCTTCCCACGTGCGCAGCAGGACGCAGC
GCTGCCTGAAACTCGCGCCGCGAGGAGAGGGCG
