>Addgene plasmid #71391 | FLAG-LoxP-GFP-LoxP-SNAP-TERT | addgene partial sequence | sequence record 132019 | M13-Rev 5'-CAGGAAACAGCTATGACC-3'
CGATATCGGATGGGTGGGAGTGGCGCGTGCCAGAGAGCGCACCCTCCAAAGAGGTGGCTTCTTCGGCGGG
TCTGGCAGGTGACACCACACAGAAACCACGGTCACTCGGTCCACGCGTCCTGCCCGGGTGGGCCCAGGAC
CCCTGCCCAACGGGCGTCCGCTCCGGCTCAGGGGCAGCGCCACGCCTGGGCCTCTTGGGCAACGGCAGAC
TTCGGCTGGCACTGCCCCCGCGCCTCCTCGCACCCGGGGCTGGCAGGCCCAGGGGGACCCCGGCCTCCCT
GACGCTATGGTTCCAGGCCCGTTCGCATCCCAGACGCCTTCGGGGTCCACTAGCGTGTGGCGGGGGCCGG
GCCTGAGTGGCAGCGCCGAGCTGGTACAGCGGCGGCCCGCACACCTGGTAGGCGCAGCTGGGAGCCACCA
GCACAAAGAGCGCGCAGCGTGCCAGCAGGTGAACCAGCACGTCGTCGCCCACGCGGCGCAGCAGCAGCCC
CCACGCCCCGCTCCCCCGCAGTGCGTCGGTCACCGTGTTGGGCAGGTAGCTGCGCACGCTGGTGGTGAAG
GCCTCGGGGGGGCCCCCGCGGGCCCCGTCCAGCAGCGCGAAGCCGAAGGCCAGCACGTTCTTCGCGCCGC
GCTCGCACAGCCTCTGCAGCACTCGGGCCACCAGCTCCTTCAGGCAGGACACCTGCGGGGGAAGCGCCCT
GAGTCGCCTGCGCTGCTCTCCGCATGTCGCTGGTTCCCCCCGGCCGCCCTCAACCCCAGCCGGACGCCG
