>Addgene plasmid #71391 | FLAG-LoxP-GFP-LoxP-SNAP-TERT | addgene partial sequence | sequence record 132020 | EGFP-C 5'-CATGGTCCTGCTGGAGTTCGTG-3'
AATAAAATATCTTTATTTTCATTACATCTGTGTGTTGGTTTTTTGTGTGGGATCCATAACTTCGTATAAT
GTATGCTATACGAAGTTATCCGGTACCATGGACAAAGATTGCGAAATGAAACGTACCACCCTGGATAGCC
CGCTGGGCAAACTGGAACTGAGCGGCTGCGAACAGGGCCTGCATGAAATTAAACTGCTGGGTAAAGGCAC
CAGCGCGGCCGATGCGGTTGAAGTTCCGGCCCCGGCCGCCGTGCTGGGTGGTCCGGAACCGCTGATGCAG
GCGACCGCGTGGCTGAACGCGTATTTTCATCAGCCGGAAGCGATTGAAGAATTTCCGGTTCCGGCGCTGC
ATCATCCGGTGTTTCAGCAGGAGAGCTTTACCCGTCAGGTGCTGTGGAAACTGCTGAAAGTGGTTAAATT
TGGCGAAGTGATTAGCTATCAGCAGCTGGCGGCCCTGGCGGGTAATCCGGCGGCCACCGCCGCCGTTAAA
ACCGCGCTGAGCGGTAACCCGGTGCCGATTCTGATTCCGTGCCATCGTGTGGTTAGCTCTAGCGGTGCGG
TTGGCGGTTATGAAGGTGGTCTGGCGGTGAAAGAGTGGCTGCTGGCCCATGAAGGTCATCGTCTGGGTAA
ACCGGGTCTGGGACCTGCAGGTATAGGCGCGCCAGGATCCGGTACCATGCCGCGCGCTCCCCGCTGCCGA
GCCGTGCGCTCCCTGCTGCGCAGCCACTACCGCGAGGTGCTGCCGCTGGCCACGTT
